Addgene plasmid #63572: pGEX4T-E2-25K
Purpose: Expression of human Ubiquitin conjugating enzyme E2-25K
Depositing lab: Titia Sixma. Depositing organization: Netherlands Cancer Institute. Publication: SUMO modification of the ubiquitin-conjugating enzyme E2-25K. Pichler A, Knipscheer P, Oberhofer E, van Dijk WJ, Korner R, Olsen JV, Jentsch S, Melchior F, Sixma TK. Nat Struct Mol Biol. 2005 Mar;12(3):264-9. Epub 2005 Feb 20. 10.1038/nsmb903 PubMed 15723079.
Backbone
  Vector backbone: pGEX4T
  Vector type: Bacterial Expression
Growth in bacteria
  Bacterial resistance: Ampicillin, 100 μg/mL
  Growth temperature: 37°C
  Growth strain: DH5alpha
  Copy number: Unknown
Gene/Insert
  Gene/Insert name: UBE2-25K
  Species: H. sapiens (human)
  Insert size (bp): 645
  Mutation: Isoform 1 (200 resiudes)
  Entrez Gene: UBA7 (a.k.a. D8, UBA1B, UBE1L, UBE2, UBE7)
  Promoter: tac
  Tag / fusion protein: GST (N terminal on backbone)
  Cloning method: Restriction Enzyme; 5′ cloning site BamHI (not destroyed); 3′ cloning site EcoRI (not destroyed)
  Sequencing primers: 5′ pGEX5; 3′ pGEX3
Terms and licenses: Academic/Nonprofit Terms; Industry Terms: Not Available to Industry
How to cite: pGEX4T-E2-25K was a gift from Titia Sixma (Addgene plasmid # 63572 ; http://n2t.net/addgene:63572 ; RRID:Addgene_63572)
