[The description below was written by a language model from this plasmid's Addgene catalogue record.]
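Description:
pGEX4T-E2-25K is a bacterial expression plasmid built on the pGEX4T backbone for producing the human ubiquitin-conjugating enzyme E2-25K in E. coli. It is selected with ampicillin. The record lists its copy number as unknown and names no origin of replication. No feature table is provided, so backbone elements beyond those in the catalogue fields cannot be confirmed here.

The insert, recorded as UBE2-25K from Homo sapiens, is about 645 bp and corresponds to isoform 1 of the protein (200 residues). It was cloned by restriction digestion between BamHI at the 5′ end and EcoRI at the 3′ end, and both sites remain intact, so the insert can be excised or exchanged. Transcription is driven by the tac promoter, a hybrid trp/lac promoter that is generally induced with IPTG. The coding sequence is fused in frame to an N-terminal glutathione S-transferase (GST) tag supplied by the backbone, which allows affinity purification of the fusion protein on glutathione resin. Vectors of the pGEX-4T series typically carry a thrombin cleavage site between GST and the insert, although the record does not state this.

One inconsistency is worth noting: the linked Entrez Gene entry is UBA7 (a ubiquitin-activating E1-like enzyme with the alias UBE2), which does not match the E2-25K conjugating enzyme named in the title, purpose and insert fields, and is probably a mis-mapping. The construct is intended for recombinant production of E2-25K, and the associated publication concerns SUMO modification of this enzyme, which suggests use in biochemical or structural studies.
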