>Addgene plasmid #63572 | pGEX4T-E2-25K | depositor partial sequence | sequence record 105707 | Insert DNA Sequence
GGATCCGATTACGATATCCCAACGACCGAAAACCTGTATTTTCAGGGCATGGCCAACATCGCGGTGCAGC
GAATCAAGCGGGAGTTCAAGGAGGTGCTGAAGAGCGAGGAGACGAGCAAAAATCAAATTAAAGTAGATCT
TGTAGATGAGAATTTTACAGAATTAAGAGGAGAAATAGCAGGACCTCCAGACACACCATATGAAGGAGGA
AGATATCAACTAGAGATTAAAATACCAGAAACATATCCATTTAATCCCCCTAAGGTCCGGTTTATCACTA
AAATATGGCATCCTAATATTAGTTCCGTCACAGGGGCTATTTGTTTGGATATCCTGAAAGATCAATGGGC
AGCAGCAATGACTCTGCGCACGGTATTGTTGTCATTACAAGCTCTGCTGGCAGCTGCAGAACCGGATGAT
CCACAAGATGCAGTAGTAGCAAATCAGTACAAACAAAATCCTGAAATGTTCAAACAGACAGCTCGACTTT
GGGCACATGTGTATGCTGGAGCACCAGTTTCTAGTCCAGAGTACACCAAAAAAATAGAAAACCTATGTGC
TATGGGCTTTGATAGGAATGCGGTAATAGTGGCCTTGTCTTCAAAATCATGGGATGTAGAGACTGCAACA
GAATTGCTTCTGAGTAACTAAGAATTC
