>Addgene plasmid #63572 | pGEX4T-E2-25K | addgene partial sequence | sequence record 107066 | pGEX5 5'-GGGCTGGCAAGCCACGTTTGGTG-3'
GCGTGGATCCGATTACGATATCCCAACGACCGAAAACCTGTATTTTCAGGGCATGGCCAACATCGCGGTG
CAGCGAATCAAGCGGGAGTTCAAGGAGGTGCTGAAGAGCGAGGAGACGAGCAAAAATCAAATTAAAGTAG
ATCTTGTAGATGAGAATTTTACAGAATTAAGAGGAGAAATAGCAGGACCTCCAGACACACCATATGAAGG
AGGAAGATATCAACTAGAGATTAAAATACCAGAAACATATCCATTTAATCCCCCTAAGGTCCGGTTTATC
ACTAAAATATGGCATCCTAATATTAGTTCCGTCACAGGGGCTATTTGTTTGGATATCCTGAAAGATCAAT
GGGCAGCAGCAATGACTCTGCGCACGGTATTGTTGTCATTACAAGCTCTGCTGGCAGCTGCAGAACCGGA
TGATCCACAAGATGCAGTAGTAGCAAATCAGTACAAACAAAATCCTGAAATGTTCAAACAGACAGCTCGA
CTTTGGGCACATGTGTATGCTGGAGCACCAGTTTCTAGTCCAGAGTACACCAAAAAAATAGAAAACCTAT
GTGCTATGGGCTTTGATAGGAATGCGGTAATAGTGGCCTTGTCTTCAAAATCATGGGATGTAGAGACTGC
AACAGAATTGCTTCTGAGTAACTAAGAATTCCCGGGTCGACTCGAGCGGCCGCATCGTGACTGACTGACG
ATCTGCCTCGCGCG
