>Addgene plasmid #63572 | pGEX4T-E2-25K | addgene partial sequence | sequence record 107067 | pGEX3 5'-CCGGGAGCTGCATGTGTCAGAGG-3'
ATCGTCAGTCAGTCACGATGCGGCCGCTCGAGTCGACCCGGGAATTCTTAGTTACTCAGAAGCAATTCTG
TTGCAGTCTCTACATCCCATGATTTTGAAGACAAGGCCACTATTACCGCATTCCTATCAAAGCCCATAGC
ACATAGGTTTTCTATTTTTTTGGTGTACTCTGGACTAGAAACTGGTGCTCCAGCATACACATGTGCCCAA
AGTCGAGCTGTCTGTTTGAACATTTCAGGATTTTGTTTGTACTGATTTGCTACTACTGCATCTTGTGGAT
CATCCGGTTCTGCAGCTGCCAGCAGAGCTTGTAATGACAACAATACCGTGCGCAGAGTCATTGCTGCTGC
CCATTGATCTTTCAGGATATCCAAACAAATAGCCCCTGTGACGGAACTAATATTAGGATGCCATATTTTA
GTGATAAACCGGACCTTAGGGGGATTAAATGGATATGTTTCTGGTATTTTAATCTCTAGTTGATATCTTC
CTCCTTCATATGGTGTGTCTGGAGGTCCTGCTATTTCTCCTCTTAATTCTGTAAAATTCTCATCTACAAG
ATCTACTTTAATTTGATTTTTGCTCGTCTCCTCGCTCTTCAGCACCTCCTTGAACTCCCGCTTGATTCGC
TGCACCGCGATGTTGGCCATGCCCTGAAAATACAGGTTTTCGGTCGTTGGGATATCGTAATCGGATCCAC
GC
